Addgene plasmid #74338: pISH-Ascl1
Purpose: Use to synthesize riboprobes for in situ hybridization (ISH) probe for Ascl1 (also known as Mash1). Not for gene expression.
Depositing lab: Peter Mombaerts. Depositing organization: Rockefeller University. Publication: The LIM-homeodomain protein Lhx2 is required for complete development of mouse olfactory sensory neurons. Hirota J, Mombaerts P. Proc Natl Acad Sci U S A. 2004 Jun 8;101(23):8751-5. Epub 2004 Jun 1. 10.1073/pnas.0400940101 PubMed 15173589.
Backbone
  Vector backbone: pGEM7Zf
  Backbone manufacturer: Promega
  Backbone size w/o insert (bp): 3000
Growth in bacteria
  Bacterial resistance: Ampicillin, 100 μg/mL
  Growth temperature: 37°C
  Growth strain: DH5alpha
  Copy number: High Copy
Gene/Insert
  Gene/Insert name: achaete-scute family bHLH transcription factor 1 (alt names: Ascl1; Mash1)
  Species: M. musculus (mouse)
  Insert size (bp): 2003
  GenBank ID: ENSMUST00000020243
  Entrez Gene: Ascl1 (a.k.a. ASH1, Mash1, bHLHa46)
  Cloning method: Restriction Enzyme; 5′ cloning site EcoRI (not destroyed); 3′ cloning site EcoRI (not destroyed)
  Sequencing primers: 5′ M13_pUC_fwd; 3′ M13_pUC_rev
Terms and licenses: Academic/Nonprofit Terms; Industry Terms: Not Available to Industry
How to cite: pISH-Ascl1 was a gift from Peter Mombaerts (Addgene plasmid # 74338 ; http://n2t.net/addgene:74338 ; RRID:Addgene_74338)
