[The description below was written by a language model from this plasmid's Addgene catalogue record and pLannotate feature annotations shown in this document.]
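Description:
pISH-Ascl1 is an in vitro transcription template plasmid built on the Promega pGEM7Zf backbone (about 3 kb), carrying a roughly 2 kb mouse cDNA fragment of Ascl1 (achaete-scute family bHLH transcription factor 1, also known as Mash1). It is meant solely for synthesizing riboprobes for in situ hybridization and is explicitly not an expression construct. The plasmid is propagated in E. coli at high copy from a ColE1/pUC-type origin and selected with ampicillin through the β-lactamase (AmpR) gene and its own promoter. An f1 phage origin is also present, which in this vector family permits single-stranded DNA production. Remnants of the lac region (lac promoter, operator, CAP site and a lacZα fragment) reflect the blue/white screening cassette of the parent vector, which the insert interrupts.

The insert was cloned into a single EcoRI site, retained at both ends, and lies between opposing bacteriophage promoters. The annotated T7 promoter spans the sequence origin and reads in the same direction as the Ascl1 coding sequence, whereas the SP6 promoter sits downstream of the insert on the opposite strand. According to the feature table, T7 transcription should therefore yield sense-strand RNA, usable as a control probe, and SP6 transcription should yield the antisense RNA that hybridizes to Ascl1 mRNA. The annotated coding region covers only about 700 bp of the insert, so the rest presumably corresponds to untranslated transcript sequence, although the table does not annotate it. The associated publication concerns the development of mouse olfactory sensory neurons, consistent with using this probe to detect Ascl1-expressing cells in tissue sections.
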