Features (pLannotate 1.2.2; 13 found; start..end, strand, type, name):
    163..855     +  CDS            Ascl1 (sequence withheld): ASCL1_MOUSE - Also known as Ash1 From Mus musculus (Mouse).
   2194..2212    -  promoter       SP6 promoter: promoter for bacteriophage SP6 RNA polymerase
   2254..2270    -  protein_bind   lac operator: The lac repressor binds to the lac operator to inhibit transcription in E. coli. This inhibition can be relieved by adding lactose or isopropyl-β-D-thiogalactopyranoside (IPTG). lac repressor encoded by lacI
   2278..2308    -  promoter       lac promoter: promoter for the E. coli lac operon
   2323..2344    -  protein_bind   CAP binding site: CAP binding activates transcription in the presence of cAMP. E. coli catabolite activator protein
   2357..2449    -  CDS            lacI (fragment): lac repressor; lacI; The lac repressor binds to the lac operator to inhibit transcription in E. coli. This inhibition can be relieved by adding lactose or isopropyl-β-D-thiogalactopyranoside (IPTG).
   2632..3220    -  rep_origin     ori: high-copy-number ColE1/pMB1/pBR322/pUC origin of replication
   3391..4251    -  CDS            AmpR: β-lactamase; bla; confers resistance to ampicillin, carbenicillin, and related antibiotics
   4252..4356    -  promoter       AmpR promoter: bla
   4383..4434    +  misc_feature   bom (fragment): basis of mobility region from pBR322
   4437..4892    -  rep_origin     f1 ori (sequence partly withheld): f1 bacteriophage origin of replication; arrow indicates direction of (+) strand synthesis
   4896..5053    -  CDS            lacZα (fragment): LacZα fragment of β-galactosidase; lacZ fragment
   5056..2       +  promoter       T7 promoter (across the origin): promoter for bacteriophage T7 RNA polymerase
>Addgene plasmid #74338 | pISH-Ascl1 | addgene full sequence | sequence record 146370 | Addgene assembled sequence
GGGCGAATTGGGCCCGACGTCGCATGCTCCTCTAGACTCGAGGAATTCGAGGATCCGGGTACCATGTGCC
CTTTGATCGTGCTTCGCAGCCCCGCTTCCTTCAAGGGCTCTGCGCACCCTGCGATCCCCAACTCGTTCTC
CCCCGCGACAGTTTGGCCCGGC
[693 nt withheld, positions 163-855]
TGAGGACCTGCCAGGCTCTCCTGGGAATGGACTTTGGAAGCAGGATGGCAGCAGATCCTGCATCTTTAGT
GTTTCTCGCCAACGACGTCAAATGGGGAGGCAGAAAAACAAGGGGAAAAAAGAAGAAGAAATGAAACAAA
CAAACCAGACAGCCAACCTACAGGGGCACCTTCACTAAGATGCAATGTTCTCAGCAAACAGGGGTGGGCT
CCAACAGTGTCTCTGCATTCCAACATCATTTCCAGACACGAGAAGAGTGACTGGTGTCTGAACCTAAGCC
CGAATCACAGATGGGTTCCTTTCCTGGAGCAAGAGCGTCACACACACACACACACACACAGACAGACACT
ATATTAACTCCCAACCACTAACAGGCAGGGCTGGAAGCGCGCATGTGCAAGTGCCTTCACCTCCCACTCT
CTGTCAGAGCTGTCTTAGCCCCCTGAAACTGGGTTGATGTCTTTCCTCAGTCACCCCCATTCCAGCGATC
TATGGACATTTGCCTCCATTGAAGCAACGTCAGTTCTCGGACAGCCTTTCCCTCTCCTGGTGGCCTCCTC
CCCAAACCCCACATCGCCCTCCCACGGTCTTTGCTTCTGTTTTCTTCATAGAATGCTTCCAATCTTTGTG
AATTTTTTTATTATAAGAAAAAAAATCTATTTGTATCTATCCTAACCAGTTTGGGGATATATTAAGATAT
TTTTGTACATAAGAAAAAGAGAGAGAAAAAATTTATAGAAGTTTTGTACAAATGGTTTAAAAATGTGTAT
ATCTTGATACTTTAACATGTAATGAGATTACCTCTGCGTACTTTAGATATGTAGTTCATCTTACAACTGC
CATCCCCACCCCCATCCCCAGTGTGGTTTTGGAAAGAACTCTCCTCATAGGTGAGATCTAAATGCCACCA
GAATGACTTCAGCACCAATGTGTCTTACTTCACAGAAACGTGGTTAATGTATTAATGATGTTATTAAAAA
AAAACTGTTCAAGAAGAACAAAAGTTTATGCAGCTACTGTCCAAACGCAAAGTGGCAGCCCGTTGGTTCC
CATAGGTTGCCTTTTGGAAGTTTCTACCATTGCCTTCCCCCTCACACCCACCCCTTACTGTTTTATTACA
AACTTACAAAAAAAAGTGTATAACCCTGTTTTATACAAACTAGTTTTGTAATAAAACTTTTTCCTTTTTT
ATATAAAAAGAAGAGAGAGAGAGAATGAAAAAAAAAAAAAAAAAAAAAAACCATGGTACCCGGATCCTCG
AATTCGGTACCCCGGGTTCGAAATCGATAAGCTTGGATCCGGAGAGCTCCCAACGCGTTGGATGCATAGC
TTGAGTATTCTATAGTGTCACCTAAATAGCTTGGCGTAATCATGGTCATAGCTGTTTCCTGTGTGAAATT
GTTATCCGCTCACAATTCCACACAACATACGAGCCGGAAGCATAAAGTGTAAAGCCTGGGGTGCCTAATG
AGTGAGCTAACTCACATTAATTGCGTTGCGCTCACTGCCCGCTTTCCAGTCGGGAAACCTGTCGTGCCAG
CTGCATTAATGAATCGGCCAACGCGCGGGGAGAGGCGGTTTGCGTATTGGGCGCTCTTCCGCTTCCTCGC
TCACTGACTCGCTGCGCTCGGTCGTTCGGCTGCGGCGAGCGGTATCAGCTCACTCAAAGGCGGTAATACG
GTTATCCACAGAATCAGGGGATAACGCAGGAAAGAACATGTGAGCAAAAGGCCAGCAAAAGGCCAGGAAC
CGTAAAAAGGCCGCGTTGCTGGCGTTTTTCGATAGGCTCCGCCCCCCTGACGAGCATCACAAAAATCGAC
GCTCAAGTCAGAGGTGGCGAAACCCGACAGGACTATAAAGATACCAGGCGTTTCCCCCTGGAAGCTCCCT
CGTGCGCTCTCCTGTTCCGACCCTGCCGCTTACCGGATACCTGTCCGCCTTTCTCCCTTCGGGAAGCGTG
GCGCTTTCTCATAGCTCACGCTGTAGGTATCTCAGTTCGGTGTAGGTCGTTCGCTCCAAGCTGGGCTGTG
TGCACGAACCCCCCGTTCAGCCCGACCGCTGCGCCTTATCCGGTAACTATCGTCTTGAGTCCAACCCGGT
AAGACACGACTTATCGCCACTGGCAGCAGCCACTGGTAACAGGATTAGCAGAGCGAGGTATGTAGGCGGT
GCTACAGAGTTCTTGAAGTGGTGGCCTAACTACGGCTACACTAGAAGGACAGTATTTGGTATCTGCGCTC
TGCTGAAGCCAGTTACCTTCGGAAAAAGAGTTGGTAGCTCTTGATCCGGCAAACAAACCACCGCTGGTAG
CGGTGGTTTTTTTGTTTGCAAGCAGCAGATTACGCGCAGAAAAAAAGGATCTCAAGAAGATCCTTTGATC
TTTTCTACGGGGTCTGACGCTCAGTGGAACGAAAACTCACGTTAAGGGATTTTGGTCATGAGATTATCAA
AAAGGATCTTCACCTAGATCCTTTTAAATTAAAAATGAAGTTTTAAATCAATCTAAAGTATATATGAGTA
AACTTGGTCTGACAGTTACCAATGCTTAATCAGTGAGGCACCTATCTCAGCGATCTGTCTATTTCGTTCA
TCCATAGTTGCCTGACTCCCCGTCGTGTAGATAACTACGATACGGGAGGGCTTACCATCTGGCCCCAGTG
CTGCAATGATACCGCGAGACCCACGCTCACCGGCTCCAGATTTATCAGCAATAAACCAGCCAGCCGGAAG
GGCCGAGCGCAGAAGTGGTCCTGCAACTTTATCCGCCTCCATCCAGTCTATTAATTGTTGCCGGGAAGCT
AGAGTAAGTAGTTCGCCAGTTAATAGTTTGCGCAACGTTGTTGGCATTGCTACAGGCATCGTGGTGTCAC
GCTCGTCGTTTGGTATGGCTTCATTCAGCTCCGGTTCCCAACGATCAAGGCGAGTTACATGATCCCCCAT
GTTGTGCAAAAAAGCGGTTAGCTCCTTCGGTCCTCCGATCGTTGTCAGAAGTAAGTTGGCCGCAGTGTTA
TCACTCATGGTTATGGCAGCACTGCATAATTCTCTTACTGTCATGCCATCCGTAAGATGCTTTTCTGTGA
CTGGTGAGTACTCAACCAAGTCATTCTGAGAATACCGCGCCCGGCGACCGAGTTGCTCTTGCCCGGCGTC
AATACGGGATAATAGTGTATGACATAGCAGAACTTTAAAAGTGCTCATCATTGGAAAACGTTCTTCGGGG
CGAAAACTCTCAAGGATCTTACCGCTGTTGAGATCCAGTTCGATGTAACCCACTCGTGCACCCAACTGAT
CTTCAGCATCTTTTACTTTCACCAGCGTTTCTGGGTGAGCAAAAACAGGAAGGCAAAATGCCGCAAAAAA
GGGAATAAGGGCGACACGGAAATGTTGAATACTCATACTCTTCCTTTTTCAATATTATTGAAGCATTTAT
CAGGGTTATTGTCTCATGAGCGGATACATATTTGAATGTATTTAGAAAAATAAACAAATAGGGGTTCCGC
GCACATTTCCCCGAAAAGTGCCACCTGTATGCGGTGTGAAATACCGCACAGATGCGTAAGGAGAAAATAC
CGCATCAGGCGAAATTGTAAACGTTAATATTTTGTTAAAATTCGCGTTAAATATTTGTTAAATCAGCTCA
TTTTTTAACCAATAGGCCGAAATCGGCAAAATCCCTTATAAATCAAAAGAATAGACCGAGATAGGGT
[37 nt withheld, positions 4563-4599]
AAAGAACGTGGACTCCAACGTCAAAGG
[64 nt withheld, positions 4627-4690]
CGGTCGAGGTGCCGTAAAGCT
[56 nt withheld, positions 4712-4767]
G
[124 nt withheld, positions 4769-4892]
CCATTCGCCATTCAGGCTGCGCAACTGTTGGGAAGGGCGATCGGTGCGGGCCTCTTCGCTATTACGCCAG
CTGGCGAAAGGGGGATGTGCTGCAAGGCGATTAAGTTGGGTAACGCCAGGGTTTTCCCAGTCACGACGTT
GTAAAACGACGGCCAGTGAATTGTAATACGACTCACTATA
