>Addgene plasmid #74338 | pISH-Ascl1 | addgene partial sequence | sequence record 141758 | M13-F20 5'-TGTAAAACGACGGCCAGT-3'
CGACGTCGCATGCTCCTCTAGACTCGAGGAATTCGAGGATCCGGGTACCATGTGCCCTTTGATCGTGCTT
CGCAGCCCCGCTTCCTTCAAGGGCTCTGCGCACCCTGCGATCCCCAACTCGTTCTCCCCCGCGACAGTTT
GGCCCGGC
[644 nt withheld, positions 149-792]
