>Addgene plasmid #74338 | pISH-Ascl1 | addgene partial sequence | sequence record 141769 | M13-Rev 5'-CAGGAAACAGCTATGACC-3'
CTATAGAATACTCAAGCTATGCATCCAACGCGTTGGGAGCTCTCCGGATCCAAGCTTATCGATTTCGAAC
CCGGGGTACCGAATTCGAGGATCCGGGTACCATGGTTTTTTTTTTTTTTTTTTTTTTTCATTCTCTCTCT
CTCTTCTTTTTATATAAAAAAGGAAAAAGTTTTATTACAAAACTAGTTTGTATAAAACAGGGTTATACAC
TTTTTTTTGTAAGTTTGTAATAAAACAGTAAGGGGTGGGTGTGAGGGGGAAGGCAATGGTAGAAACTTCC
AAAAGGCAACCTATGGGAACCAACGGGCTGCCACTTTGCGTTTGGACAGTAGCTGCATAAACTTTTGTTC
TTCTTGAACAGTTTTTTTTTAATAACATCATTAATACATTAACCACGTTTCTGTGAAGTAAGACACATTG
GTGCTGAAGTCATTCTGGTGGCATTTAGATCTCACCTATGAGGAGAGTTCTTTCCAAAACCACACTGGGG
ATGGGGGTGGGGATGGCAGTTGTAAGATGAACTACATATCTAAAGTACGCAGAGGTAATCTCATTACATG
TTAAAGTATCAAGATATACACATTTTTAAACCATTTGTACAAAACTTCTATAAATTTTTTCTCTCTCTTT
TTCTTATGTACAAAAATATCTTAATATATCCCCAAACTGGTTAGGATAGATACAAATAGATTTTTTTTCT
TATAATAAAAAAATTCACAAAGATTGGAAGCATTCTATGAAGAAAACAGAAGCAAAGACCGTGGGAGGGC
GATGTGGGGTTTGGGGAGGAGGCCACCAGGAGAGGGAAAGGCTGTCCGAGAACTGACGTTGCTTCAATGG
AGGCAAATGTCCATAGATCGCTGGAATGGGGGTGACTGAGGAAAGACATCAACCCAGTTTCAGGGGGCTA
